Addgene plasmid #132337: PV246
Purpose: CasE constitutive expression cassette for Zea mays
Depositing lab: Joshua Young. Depositing organization: Corteva Agriscience. Publication: The repurposing of type I-E CRISPR-Cascade for gene activation in plants. Young JK, Gasior SL, Jones S, Wang L, Navarro P, Vickroy B, Barrangou R. Commun Biol. 2019 Oct 18;2:383. doi: 10.1038/s42003-019-0637-6. eCollection 2019. PubMed 31646186.
Backbone
  Vector backbone: PHP17720
  Vector type: Plant Expression
Growth in bacteria
  Bacterial resistance: Kanamycin, 50 μg/mL
  Growth temperature: 37°C
  Growth strain: DH5alpha
  Copy number: High Copy
Gene/Insert
  Gene/Insert name: CasE
  Species: Streptococcus thermophilus
  Mutation: Codon optimize for expression and stability in Zea mays
  Cloning method: Gibson Cloning
Terms and licenses: Academic/Nonprofit Terms; Industry Terms: Not Available to Industry
How to cite: PV246 was a gift from Joshua Young (Addgene plasmid # 132337 ; http://n2t.net/addgene:132337 ; RRID:Addgene_132337)
