[The description below was written by a language model from this plasmid's Addgene catalogue record and pLannotate feature annotations shown in this document.]
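Description:
PV246 is a plant expression plasmid built on the PHP17720 backbone to express the CasE protein constitutively in maize (Zea mays). It is propagated in E. coli as a high-copy plasmid through a ColE1/pUC-type origin and selected with kanamycin via an aph(3')-Ia aminoglycoside phosphotransferase gene. The backbone also carries an f1 phage origin and remnants of earlier cloning vectors: lacZα, lacI, rop and bom fragments, a Tn903-derived fragment next to the kanamycin marker, lac promoter/operator elements, and T7 and SP6 phage promoters flanking the cassette region. No plant-selectable marker and no T-DNA borders are annotated.

The payload is the casE gene of the Streptococcus thermophilus type I-E CRISPR-Cascade system, codon optimized for expression and stability in maize and inserted by Gibson assembly. CasE is the Cascade subunit that generally processes the CRISPR RNA precursor and remains bound to the mature guide. The roughly 2 kb maize polyubiquitin (Ubi) promoter, a strong constitutive promoter widely used in monocots, is annotated directly upstream of an unannotated stretch of about 1 kb. This stretch ends at a multiple-cloning-site fragment and presumably holds the CasE coding sequence and any terminator, although the automated annotation does not identify either, and the record does not state whether tags or localization signals are present.

Two sequence records, one from the depositor and one from repository sequencing, differ by a few nucleotides in length and in their start coordinate but show the same feature set. The associated work repurposed type I-E Cascade for gene activation in plants, so this plasmid most likely supplies one Cascade component alongside companion constructs.
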