Features (pLannotate 1.2.2; 15 found; start..end, strand, type, name):
     55..73      +  promoter       T7 promoter: promoter for bacteriophage T7 RNA polymerase
    108..2103    +  promoter       Ubi promoter: maize polyubiquitin gene promoter
   3123..3146    -  misc_feature   MCS (fragment): pBluescript multiple cloning site
   3179..3197    -  promoter       SP6 promoter: promoter for bacteriophage SP6 RNA polymerase
   3239..3255    -  protein_bind   lac operator: The lac repressor binds to the lac operator to inhibit transcription in E. coli. This inhibition can be relieved by adding lactose or isopropyl-β-D-thiogalactopyranoside (IPTG). lac repressor encoded by lacI
   3263..3287    -  promoter       lac promoter (fragment): promoter for the E. coli lac operon
   3315..3336    -  protein_bind   CAP binding site: CAP binding activates transcription in the presence of cAMP. E. coli catabolite activator protein
   3349..3441    -  CDS            lacI (fragment): lac repressor; lacI; The lac repressor binds to the lac operator to inhibit transcription in E. coli. This inhibition can be relieved by adding lactose or isopropyl-β-D-thiogalactopyranoside (IPTG).
   3624..4212    -  rep_origin     ori: high-copy-number ColE1/pMB1/pBR322/pUC origin of replication
   4397..5212    +  CDS            KanR: aminoglycoside phosphotransferase; aph(3')-Ia; confers resistance to kanamycin in bacteria or G418 (Geneticin®) in eukaryotes
   5353..5535    +  CDS            TRA2_ECOLX (fragment): Protein predicted: Swiss-Prot protein existence level 4. Required for transposition of transposon Tn903. From Escherichia coli.
   5533..5568    +  CDS            rop (fragment): Rop protein, which maintains plasmids at low copy number; rop
   5670..5769    +  misc_feature   bom (fragment): basis of mobility region from pBR322
   5797..6225    -  rep_origin     f1 ori (sequence partly withheld): f1 bacteriophage origin of replication; arrow indicates direction of (+) strand synthesis
   6229..52      -  CDS            lacZα (fragment) (across the origin): LacZα fragment of β-galactosidase; lacZ fragment
>Addgene plasmid #132337 | PV246 | depositor full sequence | sequence record 254114 | PV246 sequence 6334 bps
GTAACGCCAGGGTTTTCCCAGTCACGACGTTGTAAAACGACGGCCAGTGAATTGTAATACGACTCACTAT
AGGGCGAATTGGGTTACCCGGACCGAAGCTTGCATGCCTGCAGTGCAGCGTGACCCGGTCGTGCCCCTCT
CTAGAGATAATGAGCATTGCATGTCTAAGTTATAAAAAATTACCACATATTTTTTTTGTCACACTTGTTT
GAAGTGCAGTTTATCTATCTTTATACATATATTTAAACTTTACTCTACGAATAATATAATCTATAGTACT
ACAATAATATCAGTGTTTTAGAGAATCATATAAATGAACAGTTAGACATGGTCTAAAGGACAATTGAGTA
TTTTGACAACAGGACTCTACAGTTTTATCTTTTTAGTGTGCATGTGTTCTCCTTTTTTTTTGCAAATAGC
TTCACCTATATAATACTTCATCCATTTTATTAGTACATCCATTTAGGGTTTAGGGTTAATGGTTTTTATA
GACTAATTTTTTTAGTACATCTATTTTATTCTATTTTAGCCTCTAAATTAAGAAAACTAAAACTCTATTT
TAGTTTTTTTATTTAATAATTTAGATATAAAATAGAATAAAATAAAGTGACTAAAAATTAAACAAATACC
CTTTAAGAAATTAAAAAAACTAAGGAAACATTTTTCTTGTTTCGAGTAGATAATGCCAGCCTGTTAAACG
CCGTCGACGAGTCTAACGGACACCAACCAGCGAACCAGCAGCGTCGCGTCGGGCCAAGCGAAGCAGACGG
CACGGCATCTCTGTCGCTGCCTCTGGACCCCTCTCGAGAGTTCCGCTCCACCGTTGGACTTGCTCCGCTG
TCGGCATCCAGAAATTGCGTGGCGGAGCGGCAGACGTGAGCCGGCACGGCAGGCGGCCTCCTCCTCCTCT
CACGGCACCGGCAGCTACGGGGGATTCCTTTCCCACCGCTCCTTCGCTTTCCCTTCCTCGCCCGCCGTAA
TAAATAGACACCCCCTCCACACCCTCTTTCCCCAACCTCGTGTTGTTCGGAGCGCACACACACACAACCA
GATCTCCCCCAAATCCACCCGTCGGCACCTCCGCTTCAAGGTACGCCGCTCGTCCTCCCCCCCCCCCCTC
TCTACCTTCTCTAGATCGGCGTTCCGGTCCATGCATGGTTAGGGCCCGGTAGTTCTACTTCTGTTCATGT
TTGTGTTAGATCCGTGTTTGTGTTAGATCCGTGCTGCTAGCGTTCGTACACGGATGCGACCTGTACGTCA
GACACGTTCTGATTGCTAACTTGCCAGTGTTTCTCTTTGGGGAATCCTGGGATGGCTCTAGCCGTTCCGC
AGACGGGATCGATTTCATGATTTTTTTTGTTTCGTTGCATAGGGTTTGGTTTGCCCTTTTCCTTTATTTC
AATATATGCCGTGCACTTGTTTGTCGGGTCATCTTTTCATGCTTTTTTTTGTCTTGGTTGTGATGATGTG
GTCTGGTTGGGCGGTCGTTCTAGATCGGAGTAGAATTCTGTTTCAAACTACCTGGTGGATTTATTAATTT
TGGATCTGTATGTGTGTGCCATACATATTCATAGTTACGAATTGAAGATGATGGATGGAAATATCGATCT
AGGATAGGTATACATGTTGATGCGGGTTTTACTGATGCATATACAGAGATGCTTTTTGTTCGCTTGGTTG
TGATGATGTGGTGTGGTTGGGCGGTCGTTCATTCGTTCTAGATCGGAGTAGAATACTGTTTCAAACTACC
TGGTGTATTTATTAATTTTGGAACTGTATGTGTGTGTCATACATCTTCATAGTTACGAGTTTAAGATGGA
TGGAAATATCGATCTAGGATAGGTATACATGTTGATGTGGGTTTTACTGATGCATATACATGATGGCATA
TGCAGCATCTATTCATATGCTCTAACCTTGAGTACCTATCTATTATAATAAACAAGTATGTTTTATAATT
ATTTTGATCTTGATATACTTGGATGATGGCATATGCAGCAGCTATATGTGGATTTTTTTAGCCCTGCCTT
CATACGCTATTTATTTGCTTGGTACTGTTTCTTTTGTCGATGCTCACCCTGTTGTTTGGTGTTACTTCTG
CAGGTCGACTCTAGAGGATCCATGTACATCAGCAGGGTCGAGATCGACCGATATAATAGGCGCAAGGTCA
GGGACCTCACCCACGTCGGCGCCTACCACGCCTGGGTCGAGGAGAGCTTCCCCAGCGAGCTCGAGCAATC
AATCAGGACCAGGAAGCTCTGGCGCATCGACCGCATCCAGGGCAAGGACTACCTCATCATCGTCAGCAAG
GAGAAGCCCAACCTCCAGAAGCTCGAAAAATATGGCGTCGTCGGCAGCGCCCAGACCAAGGACTACCAGC
ACTTCCTCGACAGCATCAAGACCGGCTTCAGGATGAACTTCAGGATCGTCCTCAACCCCGTCATCAGCAT
CACCAGCCCCGACAAATCAAAACGCGGCGTCGTCAAGCCCCACGTCACCATTAAACACCAGATGGACTTC
CTCGTCAAGCAGAGCGAAAAAAACGGCTTCAGCCTCGTCGGCGAGAGCTTCTCCATCGTCGAGAGGGGCT
ACGAGGTGTTCCAGAAGCCCGAGAAGCCCATCAGGCTCAGCAAGGTCGTCTACGAGGGCACCCTCACCGT
CAGCGACGACACGCTCTTCAAGAAGATGCTCACCGAGGGCGTCGGCAAGAAGAAAGCATATGGCTTCGGC
CTCATGACCGTCGTCCCCCTCGAGGAGAGCAGGGCCGACCCCAAGAAGAAGAGGAAGGTCTAGTCTTCGT
AAGTTAACCTAGACTTGTCCATCTTCTGGATTGGCCAACTTAATTAATGTATGAAATAAAAGGATGCACA
CATAGTGACATGCTAATCACTATAATGTGGGCATCAAAGTTGTGTGTTATGTGTAATTACTAGTTATCTG
AATAAAAGAGAAAGAGATCATCCATATTTCTTATCCTAAATGAATGTCACGTGTCTTTATAATTCTTTGA
TGAACCAGATGCATTTCATTAACCAAATCCATATACATATAAATATTAATCATATATAATTAATATCAAT
TGGGTTAGCAAAACAAATCTAGTCTAGGTGTGTTTTGCGAATGCGGCCGCCACCGCGGTGGAGCTCGAAT
TCCGGTCCGGGTCACCCAGCTTGAGTATTCTATAGTGTCACCTAAATAGCTTGGCGTAATCATGGTCATA
GCTGTTTCCTGTGTGAAATTGTTATCCGCTCACAATTCCACACAACATACGAGCCGGAAGCATAAAGCAT
AAAGTGTAAAGCCTGGGGTGCCTAATGAGTGAGCTAACTCACATTAATTGCGTTGCGCTCACTGCCCGCT
TTCCAGTCGGGAAACCTGTCGTGCCAGCTGCATTAATGAATCGGCCAACGCGCGGGGAGAGGCGGTTTGC
GTATTGGGCGCTCTTCCGCTTCCTCGCTCACTGACTCGCTGCGCTCGGTCGTTCGGCTGCGGCGAGCGGT
ATCAGCTCACTCAAAGGCGGTAATACGGTTATCCACAGAATCAGGGGATAACGCAGGAAAGAACATGTGA
GCAAAAGGCCAGCAAAAGGCCAGGAACCGTAAAAAGGCCGCGTTGCTGGCGTTTTTCCATAGGCTCCGCC
CCCCTGACGAGCATCACAAAAATCGACGCTCAAGTCAGAGGTGGCGAAACCCGACAGGACTATAAAGATA
CCAGGCGTTTCCCCCTGGAAGCTCCCTCGTGCGCTCTCCTGTTCCGACCCTGCCGCTTACCGGATACCTG
TCCGCCTTTCTCCCTTCGGGAAGCGTGGCGCTTTCTCATAGCTCACGCTGTAGGTATCTCAGTTCGGTGT
AGGTCGTTCGCTCCAAGCTGGGCTGTGTGCACGAACCCCCCGTTCAGCCCGACCGCTGCGCCTTATCCGG
TAACTATCGTCTTGAGTCCAACCCGGTAAGACACGACTTATCGCCACTGGCAGCAGCCACTGGTAACAGG
ATTAGCAGAGCGAGGTATGTAGGCGGTGCTACAGAGTTCTTGAAGTGGTGGCCTAACTACGGCTACACTA
GAAGAACAGTATTTGGTATCTGCGCTCTGCTGAAGCCAGTTACCTTCGGAAAAAGAGTTGGTAGCTCTTG
ATCCGGCAAACAAACCACCGCTGGTAGCGGTGGTTTTTTTGTTTGCAAGCAGCAGATTACGCGCAGAAAA
AAAGGATCTCAAGAAGATCCTTTGATCTTTTCTACGGGGTCTGACGCTCAGTGGAACGAAAACTCACGTT
AAGGGATTTTGGTCATGGAGCCACGTTGTGTCTCAAAATCTCTGATGTTACATTGCACAAGATAAAAATA
TATCATCATGAACAATAAAACTGTCTGCTTACATAAACAGTAATACAAGGGGTGTTATGAGCCATATTCA
ACGGGAAACGTCTTGCTCGAGGCCGCGATTAAATTCCAACATGGATGCTGATTTATATGGGTATAAATGG
GCTCGCGATAATGTCGGGCAATCAGGTGCGACAATCTATCGATTGTATGGGAAGCCCGATGCGCCAGAGT
TGTTTCTGAAACATGGCAAAGGTAGCGTTGCCAATGATGTTACAGATGAGATGGTCAGACTAAACTGGCT
GACGGAATTTATGCCTCTTCCGACCATCAAGCATTTTATCCGTACTCCTGATGATGCATGGTTACTCACC
ACTGCGATCCCCGGAAAAACAGCATTCCAGGTATTAGAAGAATATCCTGATTCAGGTGAAAATATTGTTG
ATGCGCTGGCAGTGTTCCTGCGCCGGTTGCATTCGATTCCTGTTTGTAATTGTCCTTTTAACAGCGATCG
CGTATTTCGTCTCGCTCAGGCGCAATCACGAATGAATAACGGTTTGGTTGATGCGAGTGATTTTGATGAC
GAGCGTAATGGCTGGCCTGTTGAACAAGTCTGGAAAGAAATGCATAAACTTTTGCCATTCTCACCGGATT
CAGTCGTCACTCATGGTGATTTCTCACTTGATAACCTTATTTTTGACGAGGGGAAATTAATAGGTTGTAT
TGATGTTGGACGAGTCGGAATCGCAGACCGATACCAGGATCTTGCCATCCTATGGAACTGCCTCGGTGAG
TTTTCTCCTTCATTACAGAAACGGCTTTTTCAGAAATATGGTATTGATAATCCTGATATGAATAAATTGC
AGTTTCATTTGATGCTCGATGAGTTTTTCTAATCAGAATTGGTTAATTGGTTGTAACACTGGCAGAGCAT
TACGCTGACTTGACGGGACGGCGGCTTTGTTGAATAAATCGAACTTTTGCTGAGTTGAAGGATCAGATCA
CGCATCTTCCCGACAACGCAGACCGTTCCGTGGCAAAGCAAAAGTTCAAAATCACCAACTGGTCCACCTA
CAACAAAGCTCTCATCAACCGTGGCTCCCTCACTTTCTGGCTGGATGATGGGGCGATTCAGGCCTGGTAT
GAGTCAGCAACACCTTCTTCACGAGCCATGACATTAACCTATAAAAATAGGCGTATCACGAGGCCCTTTC
GTCTCGCGCGTTTCGGTGATGACGGTGAAAACCTCTGACACATGCAGCTCCCGGAGACGGTCACAGCTTG
TCTGTAAGCGGATGCCGGGAGCAGACAAGCCCGTCAGGGCGCGTCAGCGGGTGTTGGCGGGTGTCGGGGC
TGGCTTAACTATGCGGCATCAGAGCAGATTGTACTGAGAGTGCACCATATGCGGTGTGAAATACCGCACA
GATGCGTAAGGAGAAAATACCGCATCAGGAAATTGTAAGCGTTAATATTTTGTTAAAATTCGCGTTAAAT
TTTTGTTAAATCAGCTCATTTTTTAACCAATAGGCCGAAATCGGCAAAATCCCTTATAAATCAAAAGAAT
AGACCGAGATAGGGT
[37 nt withheld, positions 5896-5932]
AAAGAACGTGGACTCCAACGTCAAAGG
[49 nt withheld, positions 5960-6008]
T
[91 nt withheld, positions 6010-6100]
G
[124 nt withheld, positions 6102-6225]
CCATTCGCCATTCAGGCTGCGCAACTGTTGGGAAGGGCGATCGGTGCGGGCCTCTTCGCTATTACGCCAG
CTGGCGAAAGGGGGATGTGCTGCAAGGCGATTAAGTTGG
