Features (pLannotate 1.2.2; 15 found; start..end, strand, type, name):
   2083..2106    -  misc_feature   MCS (fragment): pBluescript multiple cloning site
   2139..2157    -  promoter       SP6 promoter: promoter for bacteriophage SP6 RNA polymerase
   2199..2215    -  protein_bind   lac operator: The lac repressor binds to the lac operator to inhibit transcription in E. coli. This inhibition can be relieved by adding lactose or isopropyl-β-D-thiogalactopyranoside (IPTG). lac repressor encoded by lacI
   2223..2253    -  promoter       lac promoter: promoter for the E. coli lac operon
   2268..2289    -  protein_bind   CAP binding site: CAP binding activates transcription in the presence of cAMP. E. coli catabolite activator protein
   2302..2394    -  CDS            lacI (fragment): lac repressor; lacI; The lac repressor binds to the lac operator to inhibit transcription in E. coli. This inhibition can be relieved by adding lactose or isopropyl-β-D-thiogalactopyranoside (IPTG).
   2577..3165    -  rep_origin     ori: high-copy-number ColE1/pMB1/pBR322/pUC origin of replication
   3350..4165    +  CDS            KanR: aminoglycoside phosphotransferase; aph(3')-Ia; confers resistance to kanamycin in bacteria or G418 (Geneticin®) in eukaryotes
   4306..4488    +  CDS            TRA2_ECOLX (fragment): Protein predicted: Swiss-Prot protein existence level 4. Required for transposition of transposon Tn903. From Escherichia coli.
   4486..4521    +  CDS            rop (fragment): Rop protein, which maintains plasmids at low copy number; rop
   4623..4722    +  misc_feature   bom (fragment): basis of mobility region from pBR322
   4750..5178    -  rep_origin     f1 ori (sequence partly withheld): f1 bacteriophage origin of replication; arrow indicates direction of (+) strand synthesis
   5182..5339    -  CDS            lacZα (fragment): LacZα fragment of β-galactosidase; lacZ fragment
   5342..5360    +  promoter       T7 promoter: promoter for bacteriophage T7 RNA polymerase
   5395..1063    +  promoter       Ubi promoter (across the origin): maize polyubiquitin gene promoter
>Addgene plasmid #132337 | PV246 | addgene full sequence | sequence record 258186 | Addgene NGS Result
CACACAACCAGATCTCCCCCAAATCCACCCGTCGGCACCTCCGCTTCAAGGTACGCCGCTCGTCCTCCCC
CCCCCCCCTCTCTACCTTCTCTAGATCGGCGTTCCGGTCCATGCATGGTTAGGGCCCGGTAGTTCTACTT
CTGTTCATGTTTGTGTTAGATCCGTGTTTGTGTTAGATCCGTGCTGCTAGCGTTCGTACACGGATGCGAC
CTGTACGTCAGACACGTTCTGATTGCTAACTTGCCAGTGTTTCTCTTTGGGGAATCCTGGGATGGCTCTA
GCCGTTCCGCAGACGGGATCGATTTCATGATTTTTTTTGTTTCGTTGCATAGGGTTTGGTTTGCCCTTTT
CCTTTATTTCAATATATGCCGTGCACTTGTTTGTCGGGTCATCTTTTCATGCTTTTTTTTGTCTTGGTTG
TGATGATGTGGTCTGGTTGGGCGGTCGTTCTAGATCGGAGTAGAATTCTGTTTCAAACTACCTGGTGGAT
TTATTAATTTTGGATCTGTATGTGTGTGCCATACATATTCATAGTTACGAATTGAAGATGATGGATGGAA
ATATCGATCTAGGATAGGTATACATGTTGATGCGGGTTTTACTGATGCATATACAGAGATGCTTTTTGTT
CGCTTGGTTGTGATGATGTGGTGTGGTTGGGCGGTCGTTCATTCGTTCTAGATCGGAGTAGAATACTGTT
TCAAACTACCTGGTGTATTTATTAATTTTGGAACTGTATGTGTGTGTCATACATCTTCATAGTTACGAGT
TTAAGATGGATGGAAATATCGATCTAGGATAGGTATACATGTTGATGTGGGTTTTACTGATGCATATACA
TGATGGCATATGCAGCATCTATTCATATGCTCTAACCTTGAGTACCTATCTATTATAATAAACAAGTATG
TTTTATAATTATTTTGATCTTGATATACTTGGATGATGGCATATGCAGCAGCTATATGTGGATTTTTTTA
GCCCTGCCTTCATACGCTATTTATTTGCTTGGTACTGTTTCTTTTGTCGATGCTCACCCTGTTGTTTGGT
GTTACTTCTGCAGGTCGACTCTAGAGGATCCATGTACATCAGCAGGGTCGAGATCGACCGATATAATAGG
CGCAAGGTCAGGGACCTCACCCACGTCGGCGCCTACCACGCCTGGGTCGAGGAGAGCTTCCCCAGCGAGC
TCGAGCAATCAATCAGGACCAGGAAGCTCTGGCGCATCGACCGCATCCAGGGCAAGGACTACCTCATCAT
CGTCAGCAAGGAGAAGCCCAACCTCCAGAAGCTCGAAAAATATGGCGTCGTCGGCAGCGCCCAGACCAAG
GACTACCAGCACTTCCTCGACAGCATCAAGACCGGCTTCAGGATGAACTTCAGGATCGTCCTCAACCCCG
TCATCAGCATCACCAGCCCCGACAAATCAAAACGCGGCGTCGTCAAGCCCCACGTCACCATTAAACACCA
GATGGACTTCCTCGTCAAGCAGAGCGAAAAAAACGGCTTCAGCCTCGTCGGCGAGAGCTTCTCCATCGTC
GAGAGGGGCTACGAGGTGTTCCAGAAGCCCGAGAAGCCCATCAGGCTCAGCAAGGTCGTCTACGAGGGCA
CCCTCACCGTCAGCGACGACACGCTCTTCAAGAAGATGCTCACCGAGGGCGTCGGCAAGAAGAAAGCATA
TGGCTTCGGCCTCATGACCGTCGTCCCCCTCGAGGAGAGCAGGGCCGACCCCAAGAAGAAGAGGAAGGTC
TAGTCTTCGTAAGTTAACCTAGACTTGTCCATCTTCTGGATTGGCCAACTTAATTAATGTATGAAATAAA
AGGATGCACACATAGTGACATGCTAATCACTATAATGTGGGCATCAAAGTTGTGTGTTATGTGTAATTAC
TAGTTATCTGAATAAAAGAGAAAGAGATCATCCATATTTCTTATCCTAAATGAATGTCACGTGTCTTTAT
AATTCTTTGATGAACCAGATGCATTTCATTAACCAAATCCATATACATATAAATATTAATCATATATAAT
TAATATCAATTGGGTTAGCAAAACAAATCTAGTCTAGGTGTGTTTTGCGAATGCGGCCGCCACCGCGGTG
GAGCTCGAATTCCGGTCCGGGTCACCCAGCTTGAGTATTCTATAGTGTCACCTAAATAGCTTGGCGTAAT
CATGGTCATAGCTGTTTCCTGTGTGAAATTGTTATCCGCTCACAATTCCACACAACATACGAGCCGGAAG
CATAAAGTGTAAAGCCTGGGGTGCCTAATGAGTGAGCTAACTCACATTAATTGCGTTGCGCTCACTGCCC
GCTTTCCAGTCGGGAAACCTGTCGTGCCAGCTGCATTAATGAATCGGCCAACGCGCGGGGAGAGGCGGTT
TGCGTATTGGGCGCTCTTCCGCTTCCTCGCTCACTGACTCGCTGCGCTCGGTCGTTCGGCTGCGGCGAGC
GGTATCAGCTCACTCAAAGGCGGTAATACGGTTATCCACAGAATCAGGGGATAACGCAGGAAAGAACATG
TGAGCAAAAGGCCAGCAAAAGGCCAGGAACCGTAAAAAGGCCGCGTTGCTGGCGTTTTTCCATAGGCTCC
GCCCCCCTGACGAGCATCACAAAAATCGACGCTCAAGTCAGAGGTGGCGAAACCCGACAGGACTATAAAG
ATACCAGGCGTTTCCCCCTGGAAGCTCCCTCGTGCGCTCTCCTGTTCCGACCCTGCCGCTTACCGGATAC
CTGTCCGCCTTTCTCCCTTCGGGAAGCGTGGCGCTTTCTCATAGCTCACGCTGTAGGTATCTCAGTTCGG
TGTAGGTCGTTCGCTCCAAGCTGGGCTGTGTGCACGAACCCCCCGTTCAGCCCGACCGCTGCGCCTTATC
CGGTAACTATCGTCTTGAGTCCAACCCGGTAAGACACGACTTATCGCCACTGGCAGCAGCCACTGGTAAC
AGGATTAGCAGAGCGAGGTATGTAGGCGGTGCTACAGAGTTCTTGAAGTGGTGGCCTAACTACGGCTACA
CTAGAAGAACAGTATTTGGTATCTGCGCTCTGCTGAAGCCAGTTACCTTCGGAAAAAGAGTTGGTAGCTC
TTGATCCGGCAAACAAACCACCGCTGGTAGCGGTGGTTTTTTTGTTTGCAAGCAGCAGATTACGCGCAGA
AAAAAAGGATCTCAAGAAGATCCTTTGATCTTTTCTACGGGGTCTGACGCTCAGTGGAACGAAAACTCAC
GTTAAGGGATTTTGGTCATGGAGCCACGTTGTGTCTCAAAATCTCTGATGTTACATTGCACAAGATAAAA
ATATATCATCATGAACAATAAAACTGTCTGCTTACATAAACAGTAATACAAGGGGTGTTATGAGCCATAT
TCAACGGGAAACGTCTTGCTCGAGGCCGCGATTAAATTCCAACATGGATGCTGATTTATATGGGTATAAA
TGGGCTCGCGATAATGTCGGGCAATCAGGTGCGACAATCTATCGATTGTATGGGAAGCCCGATGCGCCAG
AGTTGTTTCTGAAACATGGCAAAGGTAGCGTTGCCAATGATGTTACAGATGAGATGGTCAGACTAAACTG
GCTGACGGAATTTATGCCTCTTCCGACCATCAAGCATTTTATCCGTACTCCTGATGATGCATGGTTACTC
ACCACTGCGATCCCCGGAAAAACAGCATTCCAGGTATTAGAAGAATATCCTGATTCAGGTGAAAATATTG
TTGATGCGCTGGCAGTGTTCCTGCGCCGGTTGCATTCGATTCCTGTTTGTAATTGTCCTTTTAACAGCGA
TCGCGTATTTCGTCTCGCTCAGGCGCAATCACGAATGAATAACGGTTTGGTTGATGCGAGTGATTTTGAT
GACGAGCGTAATGGCTGGCCTGTTGAACAAGTCTGGAAAGAAATGCATAAACTTTTGCCATTCTCACCGG
ATTCAGTCGTCACTCATGGTGATTTCTCACTTGATAACCTTATTTTTGACGAGGGGAAATTAATAGGTTG
TATTGATGTTGGACGAGTCGGAATCGCAGACCGATACCAGGATCTTGCCATCCTATGGAACTGCCTCGGT
GAGTTTTCTCCTTCATTACAGAAACGGCTTTTTCAGAAATATGGTATTGATAATCCTGATATGAATAAAT
TGCAGTTTCATTTGATGCTCGATGAGTTTTTCTAATCAGAATTGGTTAATTGGTTGTAACACTGGCAGAG
CATTACGCTGACTTGACGGGACGGCGGCTTTGTTGAATAAATCGAACTTTTGCTGAGTTGAAGGATCAGA
TCACGCATCTTCCCGACAACGCAGACCGTTCCGTGGCAAAGCAAAAGTTCAAAATCACCAACTGGTCCAC
CTACAACAAAGCTCTCATCAACCGTGGCTCCCTCACTTTCTGGCTGGATGATGGGGCGATTCAGGCCTGG
TATGAGTCAGCAACACCTTCTTCACGAGCCATGACATTAACCTATAAAAATAGGCGTATCACGAGGCCCT
TTCGTCTCGCGCGTTTCGGTGATGACGGTGAAAACCTCTGACACATGCAGCTCCCGGAGACGGTCACAGC
TTGTCTGTAAGCGGATGCCGGGAGCAGACAAGCCCGTCAGGGCGCGTCAGCGGGTGTTGGCGGGTGTCGG
GGCTGGCTTAACTATGCGGCATCAGAGCAGATTGTACTGAGAGTGCACCATATGCGGTGTGAAATACCGC
ACAGATGCGTAAGGAGAAAATACCGCATCAGGAAATTGTAAGCGTTAATATTTTGTTAAAATTCGCGTTA
AATTTTTGTTAAATCAGCTCATTTTTTAACCAATAGGCCGAAATCGGCAAAATCCCTTATAAATCAAAAG
AATAGACCGAGATAGGGT
[37 nt withheld, positions 4849-4885]
AAAGAACGTGGACTCCAACGTCAAAGG
[49 nt withheld, positions 4913-4961]
T
[91 nt withheld, positions 4963-5053]
G
[124 nt withheld, positions 5055-5178]
CCATTCGCCATTCAGGCTGCGCAACTGTTGGGAAGGGCGATCGGTGCGGGCCTCTTCGCTATTACGCCAG
CTGGCGAAAGGGGGATGTGCTGCAAGGCGATTAAGTTGGGTAACGCCAGGGTTTTCCCAGTCACGACGTT
GTAAAACGACGGCCAGTGAATTGTAATACGACTCACTATAGGGCGAATTGGGTTACCCGGACCGAAGCTT
GCATGCCTGCAGTGCAGCGTGACCCGGTCGTGCCCCTCTCTAGAGATAATGAGCATTGCATGTCTAAGTT
ATAAAAAATTACCACATATTTTTTTTGTCACACTTGTTTGAAGTGCAGTTTATCTATCTTTATACATATA
TTTAAACTTTACTCTACGAATAATATAATCTATAGTACTACAATAATATCAGTGTTTTAGAGAATCATAT
AAATGAACAGTTAGACATGGTCTAAAGGACAATTGAGTATTTTGACAACAGGACTCTACAGTTTTATCTT
TTTAGTGTGCATGTGTTCTCCTTTTTTTTTGCAAATAGCTTCACCTATATAATACTTCATCCATTTTATT
AGTACATCCATTTAGGGTTTAGGGTTAATGGTTTTTATAGACTAATTTTTTTAGTACATCTATTTTATTC
TATTTTAGCCTCTAAATTAAGAAAACTAAAACTCTATTTTAGTTTTTTTATTTAATAATTTAGATATAAA
ATAGAATAAAATAAAGTGACTAAAAATTAAACAAATACCCTTTAAGAAATTAAAAAAACTAAGGAAACAT
TTTTCTTGTTTCGAGTAGATAATGCCAGCCTGTTAAACGCCGTCGACGAGTCTAACGGACACCAACCAGC
GAACCAGCAGCGTCGCGTCGGGCCAAGCGAAGCAGACGGCACGGCATCTCTGTCGCTGCCTCTGGACCCC
TCTCGAGAGTTCCGCTCCACCGTTGGACTTGCTCCGCTGTCGGCATCCAGAAATTGCGTGGCGGAGCGGC
AGACGTGAGCCGGCACGGCAGGCGGCCTCCTCCTCCTCTCACGGCACCGGCAGCTACGGGGGATTCCTTT
CCCACCGCTCCTTCGCTTTCCCTTCCTCGCCCGCCGTAATAAATAGACACCCCCTCCACACCCTCTTTCC
CCAACCTCGTGTTGTTCGGAGCGCACACA
